Addgene plasmid #123710: MTK2_018
Purpose: Encodes truncated pCMV as a Type 2 part to be used in the MTK system
Depositing lab: Hana El-Samad. Depositing organization: University of California, San Francisco (UCSF). Publication: A Toolkit for Rapid Modular Construction of Biological Circuits in Mammalian Cells. Fonseca JP, Bonny AR, Kumar GR, Ng AH, Town J, Wu QC, Aslankoohi E, Chen SY, Dods G, Harrigan P, Osimiri LC, Kistler AL, El-Samad H. ACS Synth Biol. 2019 Nov 15;8(11):2593-2606. doi: 10.1021/acssynbio.9b00322. Epub 2019 Nov 5. PubMed 31686495.
Backbone
  Vector backbone: MTK0_027
  Vector type: Mammalian Expression
Growth in bacteria
  Bacterial resistance: Chloramphenicol, 25 μg/mL
  Growth temperature: 37°C
  Growth strain: DH5alpha
  Copy number: Unknown
Gene/Insert
  Gene/Insert name: pCMV-C
  Cloning method: Restriction Enzyme; 5′ cloning site BsmBI (destroyed during cloning); 3′ cloning site BsmBI (destroyed during cloning)
Terms and licenses: Academic/Nonprofit Terms; Industry Terms: Not Available to Industry
Depositor comments: Type 2 parts are promoters in the MTK. Promotor sequence from https://doi.org/10.1016/j.ab.2012.06.001 Please visit https://www.biorxiv.org/content/10.1101/506188v2 for BioRxiv preprint
How to cite: MTK2_018 was a gift from Hana El-Samad (Addgene plasmid # 123710 ; http://n2t.net/addgene:123710 ; RRID:Addgene_123710)
