[The description below was written by a language model from this plasmid's Addgene catalogue record and pLannotate feature annotations shown in this document.]
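Description:
MTK2_018 is a small part plasmid (about 1.8 kb) from the Mammalian Toolkit (MTK), a modular system for assembling genetic circuits for mammalian cells. It is built on the MTK0_027 part-entry backbone and, although catalogued as a mammalian expression vector, it is not an expression construct in itself. It is a storage and donor plasmid that holds a single standardized part. It is propagated in E. coli through a high-copy ColE1/pUC-type origin. Selection is with chloramphenicol, conferred by the cat gene (chloramphenicol acetyltransferase) under its native cat promoter. A minimal phage lambda t0 terminator is also annotated in the backbone and probably insulates the part region from bacterial read-through transcription.

The payload is pCMV-C, a truncated version of the human cytomegalovirus immediate early promoter. In the MTK scheme it is a Type 2 part, the position reserved for promoters. The feature annotation detects a roughly 45 bp match to the CMVd3 promoter, a deletion variant that gives strongly reduced expression relative to full-length CMV. This fits the record's description of a shortened promoter taken from a published series of truncations. The part was inserted using BsmBI sites that were destroyed during cloning, as is typical for domesticating parts into a hierarchical Golden Gate-style toolkit. The record does not list the enzyme or overhangs used for later assembly steps.

The plasmid is typically combined with other MTK part types, such as coding sequences and 3′ elements, to build transcriptional units. A weak constitutive promoter like this one suits cases where low transgene expression in mammalian cells is wanted, or where expression levels in a synthetic circuit need tuning.
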