Features (pLannotate 1.2.2; 5 found; start..end, strand, type, name):
     57..91      +  terminator     lambda t0 terminator: minimal transcription terminator from phage lambda (Scholtissek and Grosse, 1987)
    152..196     -  promoter       CMVd3 promoter: truncated human cytomegalovirus (CMV) immediate early promoter that yields strongly reduced expression relative to the full-length promoter
    315..903     -  rep_origin     ori: high-copy-number ColE1/pMB1/pBR322/pUC origin of replication
    987..1084    +  promoter       cat promoter: promoter of the E. coli cat gene encoding chloramphenicol acetyltransferase
   1085..1741    +  CDS            cat: CAT_ECOLX - Experimental evidence at protein level: Swiss-Prot protein existence level 1. This enzyme is an effector of chloramphenicol resistance in bacteria. From Escherichia coli. This protein is used as a marker in many commonly used cloning vectors, such as pACYC184.
>Addgene plasmid #123710 | MTK2_018 | addgene full sequence | sequence record 248616 | Addgene NGS Result
CGCTTGGACTCCTGTTGATAGATCCAGTAATGACCTCAGAACTCCATCTGGATTTGTTCAGAACGCTCGG
TTGCCGCCGGGCGTTTTTTATTGGTCTGGTCTCACATAGTGGCGACCGGTAGCGCTAGCGGATCTGACGG
TTCACTAAACCAGCTCTGCTTATATAGACCTCCCACCGTACACGCCTACCGCCCATTTGCCGTTTGAGAC
CGACTACGGTTATCCACAGAATCAGGGGATAACGCAGGAAAGAACATGTGAGCAAAAGGCCAGCAAAAGG
CCAGGAACCGTAAAAAGGCCGCGTTGCTGGCGTTTTTCCATAGGCTCCGCCCCCCTGACGAGCATCACAA
AAATCGACGCTCAAGTCAGAGGTGGCGAAACCCGACAGGACTATAAAGATACCAGGCGTTTCCCCCTGGA
AGCTCCCTCGTGCGCTCTCCTGTTCCGACCCTGCCGCTTACCGGATACCTGTCCGCCTTTCTCCCTTCGG
GAAGCGTGGCGCTTTCTCATAGCTCACGCTGTAGGTATCTCAGTTCGGTGTAGGTCGTTCGCTCCAAGCT
GGGCTGTGTGCACGAACCCCCCGTTCAGCCCGACCGCTGCGCCTTATCCGGTAACTATCGTCTTGAGTCC
AACCCGGTAAGACACGACTTATCGCCACTGGCAGCAGCCACTGGTAACAGGATTAGCAGAGCGAGGTATG
TAGGCGGTGCTACAGAGTTCTTGAAGTGGTGGCCTAACTACGGCTACACTAGAAGAACAGTATTTGGTAT
CTGCGCTCTGCTGAAGCCAGTTACCTTCGGAAAAAGAGTTGGTAGCTCTTGATCCGGCAAACAAACCACC
GCTGGTAGCGGTGGTTTTTTTGTTTGCAAGCAGCAGATTACGCGCAGAAAAAAAGGATCTCAAGAAGATC
CTTTGATCTTTTCTACGGGGTCTGACGCTCAGTGGAACGAAAACTCACGTTAAGGGATTTTGGTCATGAT
TGATCGGGCACGTAAGAGGTTCCAACTTTCACCATAATGAAATAAGATCACTACCGGGCGTATTTTTTGA
GTTATCGAGATTTTCAGGAGCTAAGGAAGCTAAAATGGAGAAAAAAATCACTGGATATACCACCGTTGAT
ATATCCCAATGGCATCGTAAAGAACATTTTGAGGCATTTCAGTCAGTTGCTCAATGTACCTATAACCAGA
CCGTTCAGCTGGATATTACGGCCTTTTTAAAGACCGTAAAGAAAAATAAGCACAAGTTTTATCCGGCCTT
TATTCACATTCTTGCCCGCCTGATGAATGCTCATCCGGAATTTCGTATGGCAATGAAAGACGGTGAGCTG
GTGATATGGGATAGTGTTCACCCTTGTTACACCGTTTTCCATGAGCAAACTGAAACGTTTTCATCGCTCT
GGAGTGAATACCACGACGATTTCCGGCAGTTTCTACACATATATTCGCAAGATGTGGCGTGTTACGGTGA
AAACCTGGCCTATTTCCCTAAAGGGTTTATTGAGAATATGTTTTTCGTTTCAGCCAATCCCTGGGTGAGT
TTCACCAGTTTTGATTTAAACGTGGCCAATATGGACAACTTCTTCGCCCCCGTTTTCACCATGGGCAAAT
ATTATACGCAAGGCGACAAGGTGCTGATGCCGCTGGCGATTCAGGTTCATCATGCCGTTTGTGATGGCTT
CCATGTCGGCAGAATGCTTAATGAATTACAACAGTACTGCGATGAGTGGCAGGGCGGGGCGTAATTTGAT
ATCGAGCT
